Addgene plasmid #218999: SFFV-MXD1-Brd 16
Purpose: Transcription factor MXD1 with a specific barcode assigned.
Depositing lab: Filipe Pereira. Depositing organization: Center for Neuroscience and Cell Biology, University of Coimbra. Publication: A combinatorial transcription factor screening platform for immune cell reprogramming. Kurochkin I, Altman AR, Caiado I, Pertiga-Cabral D, Halitzki E, Minaeva M, Zimmermannova O, Henriques-Oliveira L, Klein D, Nair M, Oliveira D, Cajal LR, Knittel R, Feick C, Ringner M, Martin M, Cirovic B, Pires CF, Rosa FF, Sitnicka E, Theis FJ, Pereira CF. Cell Syst. 2026 Jan 21;17(1):101457. doi: 10.1016/j.cels.2025.101457. Epub 2026 Jan 14. PubMed 41539305.
Backbone
  Vector backbone: SFFV-MCS
  Backbone size w/o insert (bp): 6638
  Vector type: Lentiviral
Growth in bacteria
  Bacterial resistance: Ampicillin, 100 μg/mL
  Growth temperature: 37°C
  Growth strain: NEB Stable
  Copy number: High Copy
Gene/Insert
  Gene/Insert name: MXD1
  Species: H. sapiens (human)
  Insert size (bp): 666
  Entrez Gene: MXD1 (a.k.a. BHLHC58, MAD, MAD1)
  Promoter: The spleen focus-forming virus (SFFV) promoter
  Cloning method: Restriction Enzyme; 5′ cloning site Bsp119I (not destroyed); 3′ cloning site BstHI (not destroyed)
Terms and licenses: Academic/Nonprofit Terms; Industry Terms: Not Available to Industry
Depositor comments: Barcode sequence cloned into XbaI restriction site. Design of plasmid is as follows: SFFV-[TF sequence]-WPRE-[Barcode sequence].
How to cite: SFFV-MXD1-Brd 16 was a gift from Filipe Pereira (Addgene plasmid # 218999 ; http://n2t.net/addgene:218999 ; RRID:Addgene_218999)
