[The description below was written by a language model from this plasmid's Addgene catalogue record and pLannotate feature annotations shown in this document.]
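Description:
SFFV-MXD1-Brd 16 is a third-generation-style, self-inactivating HIV-1 lentiviral transfer plasmid built on the SFFV-MCS backbone and carrying the human transcription factor MXD1 together with an assigned DNA barcode. It is maintained in E. coli through a high-copy ColE1/pUC origin with ampicillin selection (AmpR), and the backbone retains pBluescript-type remnants such as an f1 origin, lacZα and lac promoter/operator elements, and T7 and T3 promoters. No mammalian selection marker or fluorescent reporter is annotated.

The viral portion starts with an RSV promoter fused to a truncated 5' LTR, which drives production of the genomic RNA in packaging cells without a need for Tat. It is followed by the Ψ packaging signal with a short gag fragment, the RRE for Rev-dependent nuclear export, and the cPPT/CTS, which aids nuclear import of the reverse-transcribed genome. Downstream, the spleen focus-forming virus (SFFV) promoter, a strong promoter commonly favoured in haematopoietic cells, drives the MXD1 coding sequence, cloned between flanking multiple-cloning-site fragments. MXD1 is a bHLH protein that pairs with MAX to repress transcription and antagonise MYC. A WPRE follows to enhance transcript stability and expression, and the ΔU3 3' LTR renders the integrated provirus self-inactivating; an SV40 poly(A) signal and SV40 origin lie beyond it. According to the depositor, the barcode sits in an XbaI site after the WPRE, although it is not annotated in the feature table. This placement would put it within the expressed transcript, allowing factor identity to be read out by sequencing. The plasmid belongs to a barcoded transcription factor collection for combinatorial screening in immune cell reprogramming.
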