Features (pLannotate 1.2.2; 29 found; start..end, strand, type, name):
     94..112     -  promoter       T7 promoter: promoter for bacteriophage T7 RNA polymerase
    120..275     +  CDS            lacZα (fragment): LacZα fragment of β-galactosidase; lacZ fragment
    280..708     +  rep_origin     f1 ori (sequence partly withheld): f1 bacteriophage origin of replication; arrow indicates direction of (+) strand synthesis
    761..865     +  promoter       AmpR promoter: bla
    866..1726    +  CDS            AmpR: β-lactamase; bla; confers resistance to ampicillin, carbenicillin, and related antibiotics
   1897..2485    +  rep_origin     ori: high-copy-number ColE1/pMB1/pBR322/pUC origin of replication
   2668..2760    +  CDS            lacI (fragment): lac repressor; lacI; The lac repressor binds to the lac operator to inhibit transcription in E. coli. This inhibition can be relieved by adding lactose or isopropyl-β-D-thiogalactopyranoside (IPTG).
   2773..2794    +  protein_bind   CAP binding site: CAP binding activates transcription in the presence of cAMP. E. coli catabolite activator protein
   2809..2839    +  promoter       lac promoter: promoter for the E. coli lac operon
   2847..2863    +  protein_bind   lac operator: The lac repressor binds to the lac operator to inhibit transcription in E. coli. This inhibition can be relieved by adding lactose or isopropyl-β-D-thiogalactopyranoside (IPTG). lac repressor encoded by lacI
   2908..2926    +  promoter       T3 promoter: promoter for bacteriophage T3 RNA polymerase
   2954..3180    +  promoter       RSV promoter: Rous sarcoma virus enhancer/promoter
   3181..3361    +  LTR            5' LTR (truncated): truncated 5' long terminal repeat (LTR) from HIV-1
   3408..3533    +  misc_feature   HIV-1 Ψ: packaging signal of human immunodeficiency virus type 1
   3517..3880    +  CDS            HIV-1 gag (fragment): gag protein from human immunodeficiency virus 1; gag
   4026..4259    +  misc_feature   RRE: The Rev response element (RRE) of HIV-1 allows for Rev-dependent mRNA export from the nucleus to the cytoplasm.
   4636..4736    +  CDS            Rev (fragment): human immunodeficiency virus 1 (HIV-1) Rev protein; rev; enhances nuclear export of unspliced and incompletely spliced viral mRNAs
   4755..4872    +  misc_feature   cPPT/CTS: central polypurine tract and central termination sequence of HIV-1
   4906..5307    +  promoter       SFFV promoter: spleen focus-forming virus long terminal repeat (LTR) promoter
   5317..5340    +  misc_feature   MCS (fragment): pBluescript multiple cloning site
   5365..6027    +  CDS            MXD1: MAD1_HUMAN - Also known as MAD. Experimental evidence at protein level: Swiss-Prot protein existence level 1. Component of a transcriptional repressor complex together with MAX (PubMed:8425218). In complex with MAX binds to the core DNA sequence 5'-CAC[GA]TG-3' (PubMed:8425218). Antagonizes MYC transcriptional activity by competing with MYC for MAX binding (PubMed:8425218). Binds to the TERT promoter and represses telomerase expression, possibly by interfering with MYC binding (PubMed:12837246). From Homo sapiens (Human).
   6038..6063    +  misc_feature   MCS (fragment): pBluescript multiple cloning site
   6063..6122    +  CDS            S (fragment): HBSAG_WHV6 - Experimental evidence at transcript level: Swiss-Prot protein existence level 2. The middle envelope protein plays an important role in the budding of the virion. It is involved in the induction of budding in a nucleocapsid independent way. In this process the majority of envelope proteins bud to form subviral lipoprotein particles of 22 nm of diameter that do not contain a nucleocapsid (By similarity). From Woodchuck hepatitis B virus (isolate w64/pWS23) (WHV).
   6254..6657    +  misc_feature   WPRE: woodchuck hepatitis virus posttranscriptional regulatory element
   6715..6774    +  CDS            nef (fragment): NEF_HV1Z2 - Experimental evidence at protein level: Swiss-Prot protein existence level 1. Extracellular Nef protein targets CD4(+) T-lymphocytes for apoptosis by interacting with CXCR4 surface receptors. From Human immunodeficiency virus type 1 group M subtype D (isolate Z2/CDC-Z34) (HIV-1).
   6776..7009    +  LTR            3' LTR (ΔU3): self-inactivating 3' long terminal repeat (LTR) from HIV-1
   7081..7202    +  polyA_signal   SV40 poly(A) signal: SV40 polyadenylation signal
   7221..7242    +  rep_origin     SV40 ori (fragment): SV40 origin of replication
   7242..73      +  rep_origin     SV40 ori (across the origin): SV40 origin of replication
>Addgene plasmid #218999 | SFFV-MXD1-Brd 16 | addgene full sequence | sequence record 448849 | Addgene NGS Result
ATTTATGCAGAGGCCGAGGCCGCCTCGGCCTCTGAGCTATTCCAGAAGTAGTGAGGAGGCTTTTTTGGAG
GCCTAGGGACGTACCCAATTCGCCCTATAGTGAGTCGTATTACGCGCGCTCACTGGCCGTCGTTTTACAA
CGTCGTGACTGGGAAAACCCTGGCGTTACCCAACTTAATCGCCTTGCAGCACATCCCCCTTTCGCCAGCT
GGCGTAATAGCGAAGAGGCCCGCACCGATCGCCCTTCCCAACAGTTGCGCAGCCTGAATGGCGAATGGG
[124 nt withheld, positions 280-403]
C
[91 nt withheld, positions 405-495]
A
[49 nt withheld, positions 497-545]
CCTTTGACGTTGGAGTCCACGTTCTTT
[37 nt withheld, positions 573-609]
ACCCTATCTCGGTCTATTCTTTTGATTTATAAGGGATTTTGCCGATTTCGGCCTATTGGTTAAAAAATGA
GCTGATTTAACAAAAATTTAACGCGAATTTTAACAAAATATTAACGCTTACAATTTAGGTGGCACTTTTC
GGGGAAATGTGCGCGGAACCCCTATTTGTTTATTTTTCTAAATACATTCAAATATGTATCCGCTCATGAG
ACAATAACCCTGATAAATGCTTCAATAATATTGAAAAAGGAAGAGTATGAGTATTCAACATTTCCGTGTC
GCCCTTATTCCCTTTTTTGCGGCATTTTGCCTTCCTGTTTTTGCTCACCCAGAAACGCTGGTGAAAGTAA
AAGATGCTGAAGATCAGTTGGGTGCACGAGTGGGTTACATCGAACTGGATCTCAACAGCGGTAAGATCCT
TGAGAGTTTTCGCCCCGAAGAACGTTTTCCAATGATGAGCACTTTTAAAGTTCTGCTATGTGGCGCGGTA
TTATCCCGTATTGACGCCGGGCAAGAGCAACTCGGTCGCCGCATACACTATTCTCAGAATGACTTGGTTG
AGTACTCACCAGTCACAGAAAAGCATCTTACGGATGGCATGACAGTAAGAGAATTATGCAGTGCTGCCAT
AACCATGAGTGATAACACTGCGGCCAACTTACTTCTGACAACGATCGGAGGACCGAAGGAGCTAACCGCT
TTTTTGCACAACATGGGGGATCATGTAACTCGCCTTGATCGTTGGGAACCGGAGCTGAATGAAGCCATAC
CAAACGACGAGCGTGACACCACGATGCCTGTAGCAATGGCAACAACGTTGCGCAAACTATTAACTGGCGA
ACTACTTACTCTAGCTTCCCGGCAACAATTAATAGACTGGATGGAGGCGGATAAAGTTGCAGGACCACTT
CTGCGCTCGGCCCTTCCGGCTGGCTGGTTTATTGCTGATAAATCTGGAGCCGGTGAGCGTGGGTCTCGCG
GTATCATTGCAGCACTGGGGCCAGATGGTAAGCCCTCCCGTATCGTAGTTATCTACACGACGGGGAGTCA
GGCAACTATGGATGAACGAAATAGACAGATCGCTGAGATAGGTGCCTCACTGATTAAGCATTGGTAACTG
TCAGACCAAGTTTACTCATATATACTTTAGATTGATTTAAAACTTCATTTTTAATTTAAAAGGATCTAGG
TGAAGATCCTTTTTGATAATCTCATGACCAAAATCCCTTAACGTGAGTTTTCGTTCCACTGAGCGTCAGA
CCCCGTAGAAAAGATCAAAGGATCTTCTTGAGATCCTTTTTTTCTGCGCGTAATCTGCTGCTTGCAAACA
AAAAAACCACCGCTACCAGCGGTGGTTTGTTTGCCGGATCAAGAGCTACCAACTCTTTTTCCGAAGGTAA
CTGGCTTCAGCAGAGCGCAGATACCAAATACTGTTCTTCTAGTGTAGCCGTAGTTAGGCCACCACTTCAA
GAACTCTGTAGCACCGCCTACATACCTCGCTCTGCTAATCCTGTTACCAGTGGCTGCTGCCAGTGGCGAT
AAGTCGTGTCTTACCGGGTTGGACTCAAGACGATAGTTACCGGATAAGGCGCAGCGGTCGGGCTGAACGG
GGGGTTCGTGCACACAGCCCAGCTTGGAGCGAACGACCTACACCGAACTGAGATACCTACAGCGTGAGCT
ATGAGAAAGCGCCACGCTTCCCGAAGGGAGAAAGGCGGACAGGTATCCGGTAAGCGGCAGGGTCGGAACA
GGAGAGCGCACGAGGGAGCTTCCAGGGGGAAACGCCTGGTATCTTTATAGTCCTGTCGGGTTTCGCCACC
TCTGACTTGAGCGTCGATTTTTGTGATGCTCGTCAGGGGGGCGGAGCCTATGGAAAAACGCCAGCAACGC
GGCCTTTTTACGGTTCCTGGCCTTTTGCTGGCCTTTTGCTCACATGTTCTTTCCTGCGTTATCCCCTGAT
TCTGTGGATAACCGTATTACCGCCTTTGAGTGAGCTGATACCGCTCGCCGCAGCCGAACGACCGAGCGCA
GCGAGTCAGTGAGCGAGGAAGCGGAAGAGCGCCCAATACGCAAACCGCCTCTCCCCGCGCGTTGGCCGAT
TCATTAATGCAGCTGGCACGACAGGTTTCCCGACTGGAAAGCGGGCAGTGAGCGCAACGCAATTAATGTG
AGTTAGCTCACTCATTAGGCACCCCAGGCTTTACACTTTATGCTTCCGGCTCGTATGTTGTGTGGAATTG
TGAGCGGATAACAATTTCACACAGGAAACAGCTATGACCATGATTACGCCAAGCGCGCAATTAACCCTCA
CTAAAGGGAACAAAAGCTGGAGCTGCAAGCTTAATGTAGTCTTATGCAATACTCTTGTAGTCTTGCAACA
TGGTAACGATGAGTTAGCAACATGCCTTACAAGGAGAGAAAAAGCACCGTGCATGCCGATTGGTGGAAGT
AAGGTGGTACGATCGTGCCTTATTAGGAAGGCAACAGACGGGTCTGACATGGATTGGACGAACCACTGAA
TTGCCGCATTGCAGAGATATTGTATTTAAGTGCCTAGCTCGATACATAAACGGGTCTCTCTGGTTAGACC
AGATCTGAGCCTGGGAGCTCTCTGGCTAACTAGGGAACCCACTGCTTAAGCCTCAATAAAGCTTGCCTTG
AGTGCTTCAAGTAGTGTGTGCCCGTCTGTTGTGTGACTCTGGTAACTAGAGATCCCTCAGACCCTTTTAG
TCAGTGTGGAAAATCTCTAGCAGTGGCGCCCGAACAGGGACTTGAAAGCGAAAGGGAAACCAGAGGAGCT
CTCTCGACGCAGGACTCGGCTTGCTGAAGCGCGCACGGCAAGAGGCGAGGGGCGGCGACTGGTGAGTACG
CCAAAAATTTTGACTAGCGGAGGCTAGAAGGAGAGAGATGGGTGCGAGAGCGTCAGTATTAAGCGGGGGA
GAATTAGATCGCGATGGGAAAAAATTCGGTTAAGGCCAGGGGGAAAGAAAAAATATAAATTAAAACATAT
AGTATGGGCAAGCAGGGAGCTAGAACGATTCGCAGTTAATCCTGGCCTGTTAGAAACATCAGAAGGCTGT
AGACAAATACTGGGACAGCTACAACCATCCCTTCAGACAGGATCAGAAGAACTTAGATCATTATATAATA
CAGTAGCAACCCTCTATTGTGTGCATCAAAGGATAGAGATAAAAGACACCAAGGAAGCTTTAGACAAGAT
AGAGGAAGAGCAAAACAAAAGTAAGACCACCGCACAGCAAGCGGCCGCTGATCTTCAGACCTGGAGGAGG
AGATATGAGGGACAATTGGAGAAGTGAATTATATAAATATAAAGTAGTAAAAATTGAACCATTAGGAGTA
GCACCCACCAAGGCAAAGAGAAGAGTGGTGCAGAGAGAAAAAAGAGCAGTGGGAATAGGAGCTTTGTTCC
TTGGGTTCTTGGGAGCAGCAGGAAGCACTATGGGCGCAGCGTCAATGACGCTGACGGTACAGGCCAGACA
ATTATTGTCTGGTATAGTGCAGCAGCAGAACAATTTGCTGAGGGCTATTGAGGCGCAACAGCATCTGTTG
CAACTCACAGTCTGGGGCATCAAGCAGCTCCAGGCAAGAATCCTGGCTGTGGAAAGATACCTAAAGGATC
AACAGCTCCTGGGGATTTGGGGTTGCTCTGGAAAACTCATTTGCACCACTGCTGTGCCTTGGAATGCTAG
TTGGAGTAATAAATCTCTGGAACAGATTTGGAATCACACGACCTGGATGGAGTGGGACAGAGAAATTAAC
AATTACACAAGCTTAATACACTCCTTAATTGAAGAATCGCAAAACCAGCAAGAAAAGAATGAACAAGAAT
TATTGGAATTAGATAAATGGGCAAGTTTGTGGAATTGGTTTAACATAACAAATTGGCTGTGGTATATAAA
ATTATTCATAATGATAGTAGGAGGCTTGGTAGGTTTAAGAATAGTTTTTGCTGTACTTTCTATAGTGAAT
AGAGTTAGGCAGGGATATTCACCATTATCGTTTCAGACCCACCTCCCAACCCCGAGGGGACCCGACAGGC
CCGAAGGAATAGAAGAAGAAGGTGGAGAGAGAGACAGAGACAGATCCATTCGATTAGTGAACGGATCTCG
ACGGTATCGGTTAACTTTTAAAAGAAAAGGGGGGATTGGGGGGTACAGTGCAGGGGAAAGAATAGTAGAC
ATAATAGCAACAGACATACAAACTAAAGAATTACAAAAACAAATTACAAAAATTCAAAATTTTATCGATC
ACGAGACTAGCCTCGAGCTGGCTGCAGTAACGCCATTTTGCAAGGCATGGAAAAATACCAAACCAAGAAT
AGAGAAGTTCAGATCAAGGGCGGGTACATGAAAATAGCTAACGTTGGGCCAAACAGGATATCTGCGGTGA
GCAGTTTCGGCCCCGGCCCGGGGCCAAGAACAGATGGTCACCGCAGTTTCGGCCCCGGCCCGAGGCCAAG
AACAGATGGTCCCCAGATATGGCCCAACCCTCAGCAGTTTCTTAAGACCCATCAGATGTTTCCAGGCTCC
CCCAAGGACCTGAAATGACCCTGCGCCTTATTTGAATTAACCAATCAGCCTGCTTCTCGCTTCTGTTCGC
GCGCTTCTGCTTCCCGAGCTCTATAAAAGAGCTCACAACCCCTCACTCGGCGCGCCAGTCCTCCGACAGA
CTGAGTCGGCCGGTCGAATCAAGCTTATCGATACCGTCGACGGATCCGCTAGCCCGCGGTTCGAAATGGC
GGCGGCGGTTCGGATGAACATCCAGATGCTGCTGGAGGCGGCCGACTATCTGGAGCGGCGGGAGAGAGAA
GCTGAACATGGTTATGCCTCCATGTTACCATACAATAACAAGGACAGAGATGCCTTAAAACGGAGGAACA
AATCCAAAAAGAATAACAGCAGTAGCAGATCAACTCACAATGAAATGGAGAAGAATAGACGGGCTCATCT
TCGCTTGTGCCTGGAGAAGTTGAAGGGGCTGGTGCCACTGGGACCCGAATCAAGTCGACACACTACGTTG
AGTTTATTAACAAAAGCCAAATTGCACATAAAGAAACTTGAAGATTGTGACAGAAAAGCCGTTCACCAAA
TCGACCAGCTTCAGCGAGAGCAGCGACACCTGAAGAGGCAGCTGGAGAAGCTGGGCATTGAGAGGATCCG
GATGGACAGCATCGGCTCCACCGTCTCCTCGGAGCGCTCCGACTCCGACAGGGAAGAAATCGACGTTGAC
GTGGAGAGCACGGACTATCTCACAGGTGATCTGGACTGGAGCAGCAGCAGTGTGAGCGACTCTGACGAGC
GGGGCAGCATGCAGAGCCTCGGCAGTGATGAGGGCTATTCCAGCACCAGCATCAAGAGAATAAAGCTGCA
GGACAGTCACAAGGCGTGTCTTGGTCTCTAAACCGGTCGGATCCCCCGGGCTGCAGGAATTCGAGCATCT
TACCGCCATTTATTCCCATATTTGTTCTGTTTTTCTTGATTTGGGTATACATTTAAATGTTAATAAAACA
AAATGGTGGGGCAATCATTTACATTTTTAGGGATATGTAATTACTAGTTCAGGTGTATTGCCACAAGACA
AACATGTTAAGAAACTTTCCCGTTATTTACGCTCTGTTCCTGTTAATCAACCTCTGGATTACAAAATTTG
TGAAAGATTGACTGATATTCTTAACTATGTTGCTCCTTTTACGCTGTGTGGATATGCTGCTTTAATGCCT
CTGTATCATGCTATTGCTTCCCGTACGGCTTTCGTTTTCTCCTCCTTGTATAAATCCTGGTTGCTGTCTC
TTTATGAGGAGTTGTGGCCCGTTGTCCGTCAACGTGGCGTGGTGTGCTCTGTGTTTGCTGACGCAACCCC
CACTGGCTGGGGCATTGCCACCACCTGTCAACTCCTTTCTGGGACTTTCGCTTTCCCCCTCCCGATCGCC
ACGGCAGAACTCATCGCCGCCTGCCTTGCCCGCTGCTGGACAGGGGCTAGGTTGCTGGGCACTGATAATT
CCGTGGTGTTGTCGGGGAAGCTGACGTCCTTTGCAATTCGATATCAAGCTGTACCTTCTAGATGTACAAC
GGATGTAGCGCTTCTAGACCAATGACTTACAAGGCAGCTGTAGATCTTAGCCACTTTTTAAAAGAAAAGG
GGGGACTGGAAGGGCTAATTCACTCCCAACGAAGACAAGATCTGCTTTTTGCTTGTACTGGGTCTCTCTG
GTTAGACCAGATCTGAGCCTGGGAGCTCTCTGGCTAACTAGGGAACCCACTGCTTAAGCCTCAATAAAGC
TTGCCTTGAGTGCTTCAAGTAGTGTGTGCCCGTCTGTTGTGTGACTCTGGTAACTAGAGATCCCTCAGAC
CCTTTTAGTCAGTGTGGAAAATCTCTAGCAGTAGTAGTTCATGTCATCTTATTATTCAGTATTTATAACT
TGCAAAGAAATGAATATCAGAGAGTGAGAGGAACTTGTTTATTGCAGCTTATAATGGTTACAAATAAAGC
AATAGCATCACAAATTTCACAAATAAAGCATTTTTTTCACTGCATTCTAGTTGTGGTTTGTCCAAACTCA
TCAATGTATCTTATCATGTCTGGCTCTAGCTATCCCGCCCCTAACTCCGCCCATCCCGCCCCTAACTCCG
CCCAGTTCCGCCCATTCTCCGCCCCATGGCTGACTAATTTTTTTT
