>Addgene plasmid #218999 | SFFV-MXD1-Brd 16 | depositor partial sequence | sequence record 427477 | TF ORF
ATGGCGGCGGCGGTTCGGATGAACATCCAGATGCTGCTGGAGGCGGCCGACTATCTGGAGCGGCGGGAGA
GAGAAGCTGAACATGGTTATGCCTCCATGTTACCATACAATAACAAGGACAGAGATGCCTTAAAACGGAG
GAACAAATCCAAAAAGAATAACAGCAGTAGCAGATCAACTCACAATGAAATGGAGAAGAATAGACGGGCT
CATCTTCGCTTGTGCCTGGAGAAGTTGAAGGGGCTGGTGCCACTGGGACCCGAATCAAGTCGACACACTA
CGTTGAGTTTATTAACAAAAGCCAAATTGCACATAAAGAAACTTGAAGATTGTGACAGAAAAGCCGTTCA
CCAAATCGACCAGCTTCAGCGAGAGCAGCGACACCTGAAGAGGCAGCTGGAGAAGCTGGGCATTGAGAGG
ATCCGGATGGACAGCATCGGCTCCACCGTCTCCTCGGAGCGCTCCGACTCCGACAGGGAAGAAATCGACG
TTGACGTGGAGAGCACGGACTATCTCACAGGTGATCTGGACTGGAGCAGCAGCAGTGTGAGCGACTCTGA
CGAGCGGGGCAGCATGCAGAGCCTCGGCAGTGATGAGGGCTATTCCAGCACCAGCATCAAGAGAATAAAG
CTGCAGGACAGTCACAAGGCGTGTCTTGGTCTCTAA
