>Addgene plasmid #218999 | SFFV-MXD1-Brd 16 | depositor partial sequence | sequence record 427478 | Barcode sequence
TGTACAACGGATGTAGCGCT
